Addgene plasmid #83966: pLenti-L3US2-RFP-HDAC3
Purpose: Lentiviral CRISPR HDAC3 dual gRNA targeting vector
Depositing lab: Eleanor Chen. Depositing organization: University of Washington.
Backbone
  Vector backbone: pLenti
  Backbone size w/o insert (bp): 5665
  Total vector size (bp): 8492
  Vector type: Mammalian Expression, Lentiviral
  Selectable markers: TagRFP
Growth in bacteria
  Bacterial resistance: Ampicillin, 100 μg/mL
  Growth temperature: 37°C
  Growth strain: NEB Stable
  Copy number: Unknown
Gene/Insert
  Gene/Insert name: HDAC3 dual gRNAs
  gRNA/shRNA sequence: GTTCTGCTCGCGTTACAC, GGGTCAATGCCAGGCGAT
  Species: H. sapiens (human)
  Entrez Gene: HDAC3 (a.k.a. HD3, KDAC3, RPD3, RPD3-2)
  Promoter: U6
  Cloning method: Gibson Cloning
  Sequencing primers: 5′ unknown
Terms and licenses: Academic/Nonprofit Terms; Industry Terms: Not Available to Industry
How to cite: pLenti-L3US2-RFP-HDAC3 was a gift from Eleanor Chen (Addgene plasmid # 83966 ; http://n2t.net/addgene:83966 ; RRID:Addgene_83966)
