[The description below was written by a language model from this plasmid's Addgene catalogue record and pLannotate feature annotations shown in this document.]
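Description:
pLenti-L3US2-RFP-HDAC3 is an 8.5 kb third-generation-style, self-inactivating lentiviral vector built on a pLenti backbone to deliver two CRISPR guide RNAs against human HDAC3. It is propagated in E. coli through a high-copy ColE1/pUC-type origin with ampicillin resistance (AmpR). The backbone also carries an f1 origin, an SV40 origin and poly(A) signal, and remnants of a lac/T7/T3 cloning region. The viral portion comprises an RSV promoter fused to a truncated HIV-1 5' LTR, which drives the genomic RNA. This is followed by the Ψ packaging signal with a gag fragment, the RRE for Rev-dependent nuclear export, a cPPT/CTS, a WPRE and a ΔU3 3' LTR that inactivates LTR promoter activity after integration.

The payload consists of two tandem cassettes, each with a human U6 RNA polymerase III promoter followed by a guide and the Streptococcus pyogenes Cas9 gRNA scaffold, so that both HDAC3 guides are expressed from one provirus. The pair is flanked by Gateway-type att site sequences, although the record lists Gibson assembly as the cloning method. Downstream, an EF-1α core promoter drives TagRFP-T, which the catalogue lists as the selectable marker and which allows transduced cells to be identified or sorted by red fluorescence. The feature table also annotates a puromycin N-acetyltransferase fragment after TagRFP-T. The record does not say how it is linked to the reporter or whether it is functional, and puromycin is not listed as a marker. No Cas9 coding sequence is annotated, so the nuclease must be supplied separately. The stated purpose is lentiviral dual-gRNA targeting of HDAC3 in mammalian cells.
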