Features (pLannotate 1.2.2; 32 found; start..end, strand, type, name):
      5..231     +  promoter       RSV promoter: Rous sarcoma virus enhancer/promoter
    232..412     +  LTR            5' LTR (truncated): truncated 5' long terminal repeat (LTR) from HIV-1
    459..584     +  misc_feature   HIV-1 Ψ: packaging signal of human immunodeficiency virus type 1
    568..931     +  CDS            HIV-1 gag (fragment): gag protein from human immunodeficiency virus 1; gag
   1077..1310    +  misc_feature   RRE: The Rev response element (RRE) of HIV-1 allows for Rev-dependent mRNA export from the nucleus to the cytoplasm.
   1384..1483    +  protein_bind   attL1: mutant version of attL; recombination site for the Gateway® LR reaction LR Clonase™
   1585..1825    +  promoter       U6 promoter: RNA polymerase III promoter for human U6 snRNA
   1852..1927    +  misc_RNA       gRNA scaffold: guide RNA scaffold for the Streptococcus pyogenes CRISPR/Cas9 system
   1960..2200    +  promoter       U6 promoter: RNA polymerase III promoter for human U6 snRNA
   2227..2302    +  misc_RNA       gRNA scaffold: guide RNA scaffold for the Streptococcus pyogenes CRISPR/Cas9 system
   2343..2363    -  protein_bind   attB3: mutant version of attB; core recombination site for the Gateway® BP reaction BP Clonase™
   2354..2438    -  protein_bind   attL1 (fragment): mutant version of attL; recombination site for the Gateway® LR reaction LR Clonase™
   2507..2624    +  misc_feature   cPPT/CTS: central polypurine tract and central termination sequence of HIV-1
   2693..2904    +  promoter       EF-1α core promoter: core promoter for human elongation factor EF-1α
   2930..3661    +  CDS            TagRFP-T: TagRFP-T is a basic (constitutively fluorescent) red fluorescent protein published in 2008, derived from Entacmaea quadricolor. It has low acid sensitivity.
   3734..4333    +  CDS            PuroR (fragment): puromycin N-acetyltransferase; pac from Streptomyces; confers resistance to puromycin
   4349..4937    +  misc_feature   WPRE: woodchuck hepatitis virus posttranscriptional regulatory element
   4988..5007    +  misc_feature   cPPT/CTS (fragment): central polypurine tract and central termination sequence of HIV-1
   5009..5242    +  LTR            3' LTR (ΔU3): self-inactivating 3' long terminal repeat (LTR) from HIV-1
   5320..5441    +  polyA_signal   SV40 poly(A) signal: SV40 polyadenylation signal
   5481..5616    +  rep_origin     SV40 ori: SV40 origin of replication
   5637..5655    -  promoter       T7 promoter: promoter for bacteriophage T7 RNA polymerase
   5663..5818    +  CDS            lacZα (fragment): LacZα fragment of β-galactosidase; lacZ fragment
   5823..6251    +  rep_origin     f1 ori (sequence partly withheld): f1 bacteriophage origin of replication; arrow indicates direction of (+) strand synthesis
   6304..6408    +  promoter       AmpR promoter: bla
   6409..7269    +  CDS            AmpR: β-lactamase; bla; confers resistance to ampicillin, carbenicillin, and related antibiotics
   7440..8028    +  rep_origin     ori: high-copy-number ColE1/pMB1/pBR322/pUC origin of replication
   8211..8303    +  CDS            lacI (fragment): lac repressor; lacI; The lac repressor binds to the lac operator to inhibit transcription in E. coli. This inhibition can be relieved by adding lactose or isopropyl-β-D-thiogalactopyranoside (IPTG).
   8316..8337    +  protein_bind   CAP binding site: CAP binding activates transcription in the presence of cAMP. E. coli catabolite activator protein
   8352..8382    +  promoter       lac promoter: promoter for the E. coli lac operon
   8390..8406    +  protein_bind   lac operator: The lac repressor binds to the lac operator to inhibit transcription in E. coli. This inhibition can be relieved by adding lactose or isopropyl-β-D-thiogalactopyranoside (IPTG). lac repressor encoded by lacI
   8451..8469    +  promoter       T3 promoter: promoter for bacteriophage T3 RNA polymerase
>Addgene plasmid #83966 | pLenti-L3US2-RFP-HDAC3 | depositor full sequence | sequence record 160487 | pLenti-L3US2-RFP-HDAC3 sequence 8492 bps
TTAATGTAGTCTTATGCAATACTCTTGTAGTCTTGCAACATGGTAACGATGAGTTAGCAACATGCCTTAC
AAGGAGAGAAAAAGCACCGTGCATGCCGATTGGTGGAAGTAAGGTGGTACGATCGTGCCTTATTAGGAAG
GCAACAGACGGGTCTGACATGGATTGGACGAACCACTGAATTGCCGCATTGCAGAGATATTGTATTTAAG
TGCCTAGCTCGATACATAAACGGGTCTCTCTGGTTAGACCAGATCTGAGCCTGGGAGCTCTCTGGCTAAC
TAGGGAACCCACTGCTTAAGCCTCAATAAAGCTTGCCTTGAGTGCTTCAAGTAGTGTGTGCCCGTCTGTT
GTGTGACTCTGGTAACTAGAGATCCCTCAGACCCTTTTAGTCAGTGTGGAAAATCTCTAGCAGTGGCGCC
CGAACAGGGACTTGAAAGCGAAAGGGAAACCAGAGGAGCTCTCTCGACGCAGGACTCGGCTTGCTGAAGC
GCGCACGGCAAGAGGCGAGGGGCGGCGACTGGTGAGTACGCCAAAAATTTTGACTAGCGGAGGCTAGAAG
GAGAGAGATGGGTGCGAGAGCGTCAGTATTAAGCGGGGGAGAATTAGATCGCGATGGGAAAAAATTCGGT
TAAGGCCAGGGGGAAAGAAAAAATATAAATTAAAACATATAGTATGGGCAAGCAGGGAGCTAGAACGATT
CGCAGTTAATCCTGGCCTGTTAGAAACATCAGAAGGCTGTAGACAAATACTGGGACAGCTACAACCATCC
CTTCAGACAGGATCAGAAGAACTTAGATCATTATATAATACAGTAGCAACCCTCTATTGTGTGCATCAAA
GGATAGAGATAAAAGACACCAAGGAAGCTTTAGACAAGATAGAGGAAGAGCAAAACAAAAGTAAGACCAC
CGCACAGCAAGCGGCCGCTGATCTTCAGACCTGGAGGAGGAGATATGAGGGACAATTGGAGAAGTGAATT
ATATAAATATAAAGTAGTAAAAATTGAACCATTAGGAGTAGCACCCACCAAGGCAAAGAGAAGAGTGGTG
CAGAGAGAAAAAAGAGCAGTGGGAATAGGAGCTTTGTTCCTTGGGTTCTTGGGAGCAGCAGGAAGCACTA
TGGGCGCAGCGTCAATGACGCTGACGGTACAGGCCAGACAATTATTGTCTGGTATAGTGCAGCAGCAGAA
CAATTTGCTGAGGGCTATTGAGGCGCAACAGCATCTGTTGCAACTCACAGTCTGGGGCATCAAGCAGCTC
CAGGCAAGAATCCTGGCTGTGGAAAGATACCTAAAGGATCAACAGCTCCTGGGGATTTGGGGTTGCTCTG
GAAAACTCATTTGCACCACTGCTCGTTAGCCTAGAACACTCAAGGGAGCGCTGCAAATAATGATTTTATT
TTGACTGATAGTGACCTGTTCGTTGCAACAAATTGATGAGCAATGCTTTTTTATAATGCCAACTTTGTAC
AAAAAAGCAGGCTGACTCAGATAGCATGGACCAGACACTAGTAAAATGCATGTCCATTACTAGCATACGA
CGATACGCCTGCAGGAAAGAATTCCAGATGCACGGAGATGATGCGAGGGCCTATTTCCCATGATTCCTTC
ATATTTGCATATACGATACAAGGCTGTTAGAGAGATAATTAGAATTAATTTGACTGTAAACACAAAGATA
TTAGTACAAAATACGTGACGTAGAAAGTAATAATTTCTTGGGTAGTTTGCAGTTTTAAAATTATGTTTTA
AAATGGACTATCATATGCTTACCGTAACTTGAAAGTATTTCGATTTCTTGGCTTTATATATCTTGTGGAA
AGGACGAAACACCGTTCTGCTCGCGTTACACGTTTTAGAGCTAGAAATAGCAAGTTAAAATAAGGCTAGT
CCGTTATCAACTTGAAAAAGTGGCACCGAGTCGGTGCTTTTTTGACCAACGAGCAAGATAAGGACTAGGG
AGGGCCTATTTCCCATGATTCCTTCATATTTGCATATACGATACAAGGCTGTTAGAGAGATAATTGGAAT
TAATTTGACTGTAAACACAAAGATATTAGTACAAAATACGTGACGTAGAAAGTAATAATTTCTTGGGTAG
TTTGCAGTTTTAAAATTATGTTTTAAAATGGACTATCATATGCTTACCGTAACTTGAAAGTATTTCGATT
TCTTGGCTTTATATATCTTGTGGAAAGGACGAAACACCGGGTCAATGCCAGGCGATGTTTTAGAGCTAGA
AATAGCAAGTTAAAATAAGGCTAGTCCGTTATCAACTTGAAAAAGTGGCACCGAGTCGGTGCTTTTTTTT
GGTACCCCACATACTGCTTCCAGACCTCTAGACAACTTTATTATACAAAGTTGGCATTATAAAAAAGCAT
TGCTTATCAATTTGTTGCAACGAACAGGTCACTATCAGTCAAAATAAAATCATTATTTTCTAGAAGCGCT
ACAGTCGCCTCATGTTAGTGGAAGATCTTGAGACAAATGGCAGTATTCATCCACAATTTTAAAAGAAAAG
GGGGGATTGGGGGGTACAGTGCAGGGGAAAGAATAGTAGACATAATAGCAACAGACATACAAACTAAAGA
ATTACAAAAACAAATTACAAAAATTCAAAATTTTCGGGTTTATTACAGGGACAGCAGAGATCCACTTTGG
CGCCGGCTCGAGTGGCTCCGGTGCCCGTCAGTGGGCAGAGCGCACATCGCCCACAGTCCCCGAGAAGTTG
GGGGGAGGGGTCGGCAATTGAACCGGTGCCTAGAGAAGGTGGCGCGGGGTAAACTGGGAAAGTGATGTCG
TGTACTGGCTCCGCCTTTTTCCCGAGGGTGGGGGAGAACCGTATATAAGTGCAGTAGTCGCCGTGAACGT
TCTTTTTCGCAACGGGTTTGCCGCCAGAACACAGGTGTCGTGACGCGGGATCCGCCACCATGGTGTCTAA
GGGCGAAGAGCTGATTAAGGAGAACATGCACATGAAGCTGTACATGGAGGGCACCGTGAACAACCACCAC
TTCAAGTGCACATCCGAGGGCGAAGGCAAGCCCTACGAGGGCACCCAGACCATGAGAATCAAGGTGGTCG
AGGGCGGCCCTCTCCCCTTCGCCTTCGACATCCTGGCTACCAGCTTCATGTACGGCAGCAGAACCTTCAT
CAACCACACCCAGGGCATCCCCGATTTCTTTAAGCAGTCCTTCCCTGAGGGCTTCACATGGGAGAGAGTC
ACCACATACGAAGACGGGGGCGTGCTGACCGCTACCCAGGACACCAGCCTCCAGGACGGCTGCCTCATCT
ACAACGTCAAGATCAGAGGGGTGAACTTCCCATCCAACGGCCCTGTGATGCAGAAGAAAACACTCGGCTG
GGAGGCCAACACCGAGATGCTGTACCCCGCTGACGGCGGCCTGGAAGGCAGAACCGACATGGCCCTGAAG
CTCGTGGGCGGGGGCCACCTGATCTGCAACTTCAAGACCACATACAGATCCAAGAAACCCGCTAAGAACC
TCAAGATGCCCGGCGTCTACTATGTGGACCACAGACTGGAAAGAATCAAGGAGGCCGACAAAGAGACCTA
CGTCGAGCAGCACGAGGTGGCTGTGGCCAGATACTGCGACCTCCCTAGCAAACTGGGGCACAAACTTAAT
GGCATGGACGAGCTGTACAAGGCTAGCGGCAGCGGCGCCACCAACTTCAGCCTGCTGAAGCAGGCCGGCG
ACGTGGAGGAGAACCCCGGCCCCATGACCGAGTACAAGCCCACGGTGCGCCTCGCCACCCGCGACGACGT
CCCCAGGGCCGTACGCACCCTCGCCGCCGCGTTCGCCGACTACCCCGCCACGCGCCACACCGTCGATCCG
GACCGCCACATCGAGCGGGTCACCGAGCTGCAAGAACTCTTCCTCACGCGCGTCGGGCTCGACATCGGCA
AGGTGTGGGTCGCGGACGACGGCGCGGCCGTGGCGGTCTGGACCACGCCGGAGAGCGTCGAAGCGGGGGC
GGTGTTCGCCGAGATCGGCCCGCGCATGGCCGAGTTGAGCGGTTCCCGGCTGGCCGCGCAGCAACAGATG
GAAGGCCTCCTGGCGCCGCACCGGCCCAAGGAGCCCGCGTGGTTCCTGGCCACCGTCGGAGTCTCGCCCG
ACCACCAGGGCAAGGGTCTGGGCAGCGCCGTCGTGCTCCCCGGAGTGGAGGCGGCCGAGCGCGCCGGGGT
GCCCGCCTTCCTGGAGACCTCCGCGCCCCGCAACCTCCCCTTCTACGAGCGGCTCGGCTTCACCGTCACC
GCCGACGTCGAGGTGCCCGAAGGACCGCGCACCTGGTGCATGACCCGCAAGCCCGGTGCCTGAACGCGTT
AAGTCGACAATCAACCTCTGGATTACAAAATTTGTGAAAGATTGACTGGTATTCTTAACTATGTTGCTCC
TTTTACGCTATGTGGATACGCTGCTTTAATGCCTTTGTATCATGCTATTGCTTCCCGTATGGCTTTCATT
TTCTCCTCCTTGTATAAATCCTGGTTGCTGTCTCTTTATGAGGAGTTGTGGCCCGTTGTCAGGCAACGTG
GCGTGGTGTGCACTGTGTTTGCTGACGCAACCCCCACTGGTTGGGGCATTGCCACCACCTGTCAGCTCCT
TTCCGGGACTTTCGCTTTCCCCCTCCCTATTGCCACGGCGGAACTCATCGCCGCCTGCCTTGCCCGCTGC
TGGACAGGGGCTCGGCTGTTGGGCACTGACAATTCCGTGGTGTTGTCGGGGAAATCATCGTCCTTTCCTT
GGCTGCTCGCCTGTGTTGCCACCTGGATTCTGCGCGGGACGTCCTTCTGCTACGTCCCTTCGGCCCTCAA
TCCAGCGGACCTTCCTTCCCGCGGCCTGCTGCCGGCTCTGCGGCCTCTTCCGCGTCTTCGCCTTCGCCCT
CAGACGAGTCGGATCTCCCTTTGGGCCGCCTCCCCGCGTCGACTTTAAGACCAATGACTTACAAGGCAGC
TGTAGATCTTAGCCACTTTTTAAAAGAAAAGGGGGGACTGGAAGGGCTAATTCACTCCCAACGAAGACAA
GATCTGCTTTTTGCTTGTACTGGGTCTCTCTGGTTAGACCAGATCTGAGCCTGGGAGCTCTCTGGCTAAC
TAGGGAACCCACTGCTTAAGCCTCAATAAAGCTTGCCTTGAGTGCTTCAAGTAGTGTGTGCCCGTCTGTT
GTGTGACTCTGGTAACTAGAGATCCCTCAGACCCTTTTAGTCAGTGTGGAAAATCTCTAGCAGTACGTAT
AGTAGTTCATGTCATCTTATTATTCAGTATTTATAACTTGCAAAGAAATGAATATCAGAGAGTGAGAGGA
ACTTGTTTATTGCAGCTTATAATGGTTACAAATAAAGCAATAGCATCACAAATTTCACAAATAAAGCATT
TTTTTCACTGCATTCTAGTTGTGGTTTGTCCAAACTCATCAATGTATCTTATCATGTCTGGCTCTAGCTA
TCCCGCCCCTAACTCCGCCCATCCCGCCCCTAACTCCGCCCAGTTCCGCCCATTCTCCGCCCCATGGCTG
ACTAATTTTTTTTATTTATGCAGAGGCCGAGGCCGCCTCGGCCTCTGAGCTATTCCAGAAGTAGTGAGGA
GGCTTTTTTGGAGGCCTAGGGACGTACCCAATTCGCCCTATAGTGAGTCGTATTACGCGCGCTCACTGGC
CGTCGTTTTACAACGTCGTGACTGGGAAAACCCTGGCGTTACCCAACTTAATCGCCTTGCAGCACATCCC
CCTTTCGCCAGCTGGCGTAATAGCGAAGAGGCCCGCACCGATCGCCCTTCCCAACAGTTGCGCAGCCTGA
ATGGCGAATGGG
[124 nt withheld, positions 5823-5946]
C
[91 nt withheld, positions 5948-6038]
A
[49 nt withheld, positions 6040-6088]
CCTTTGACGTTGGAGTCCACGTTCTTT
[37 nt withheld, positions 6116-6152]
ACCCTATCTCGGTCTATTCTTTTGATTTATAAGGGATTTTGCCGATTTCGGCCTATTGGTTAAAAAATGA
GCTGATTTAACAAAAATTTAACGCGAATTTTAACAAAATATTAACGCTTACAATTTAGGTGGCACTTTTC
GGGGAAATGTGCGCGGAACCCCTATTTGTTTATTTTTCTAAATACATTCAAATATGTATCCGCTCATGAG
ACAATAACCCTGATAAATGCTTCAATAATATTGAAAAAGGAAGAGTATGAGTATTCAACATTTCCGTGTC
GCCCTTATTCCCTTTTTTGCGGCATTTTGCCTTCCTGTTTTTGCTCACCCAGAAACGCTGGTGAAAGTAA
AAGATGCTGAAGATCAGTTGGGTGCACGAGTGGGTTACATCGAACTGGATCTCAACAGCGGTAAGATCCT
TGAGAGTTTTCGCCCCGAAGAACGTTTTCCAATGATGAGCACTTTTAAAGTTCTGCTATGTGGCGCGGTA
TTATCCCGTATTGACGCCGGGCAAGAGCAACTCGGTCGCCGCATACACTATTCTCAGAATGACTTGGTTG
AGTACTCACCAGTCACAGAAAAGCATCTTACGGATGGCATGACAGTAAGAGAATTATGCAGTGCTGCCAT
AACCATGAGTGATAACACTGCGGCCAACTTACTTCTGACAACGATCGGAGGACCGAAGGAGCTAACCGCT
TTTTTGCACAACATGGGGGATCATGTAACTCGCCTTGATCGTTGGGAACCGGAGCTGAATGAAGCCATAC
CAAACGACGAGCGTGACACCACGATGCCTGTAGCAATGGCAACAACGTTGCGCAAACTATTAACTGGCGA
ACTACTTACTCTAGCTTCCCGGCAACAATTAATAGACTGGATGGAGGCGGATAAAGTTGCAGGACCACTT
CTGCGCTCGGCCCTTCCGGCTGGCTGGTTTATTGCTGATAAATCTGGAGCCGGTGAGCGTGGGTCTCGCG
GTATCATTGCAGCACTGGGGCCAGATGGTAAGCCCTCCCGTATCGTAGTTATCTACACGACGGGGAGTCA
GGCAACTATGGATGAACGAAATAGACAGATCGCTGAGATAGGTGCCTCACTGATTAAGCATTGGTAACTG
TCAGACCAAGTTTACTCATATATACTTTAGATTGATTTAAAACTTCATTTTTAATTTAAAAGGATCTAGG
TGAAGATCCTTTTTGATAATCTCATGACCAAAATCCCTTAACGTGAGTTTTCGTTCCACTGAGCGTCAGA
CCCCGTAGAAAAGATCAAAGGATCTTCTTGAGATCCTTTTTTTCTGCGCGTAATCTGCTGCTTGCAAACA
AAAAAACCACCGCTACCAGCGGTGGTTTGTTTGCCGGATCAAGAGCTACCAACTCTTTTTCCGAAGGTAA
CTGGCTTCAGCAGAGCGCAGATACCAAATACTGTTCTTCTAGTGTAGCCGTAGTTAGGCCACCACTTCAA
GAACTCTGTAGCACCGCCTACATACCTCGCTCTGCTAATCCTGTTACCAGTGGCTGCTGCCAGTGGCGAT
AAGTCGTGTCTTACCGGGTTGGACTCAAGACGATAGTTACCGGATAAGGCGCAGCGGTCGGGCTGAACGG
GGGGTTCGTGCACACAGCCCAGCTTGGAGCGAACGACCTACACCGAACTGAGATACCTACAGCGTGAGCT
ATGAGAAAGCGCCACGCTTCCCGAAGGGAGAAAGGCGGACAGGTATCCGGTAAGCGGCAGGGTCGGAACA
GGAGAGCGCACGAGGGAGCTTCCAGGGGGAAACGCCTGGTATCTTTATAGTCCTGTCGGGTTTCGCCACC
TCTGACTTGAGCGTCGATTTTTGTGATGCTCGTCAGGGGGGCGGAGCCTATGGAAAAACGCCAGCAACGC
GGCCTTTTTACGGTTCCTGGCCTTTTGCTGGCCTTTTGCTCACATGTTCTTTCCTGCGTTATCCCCTGAT
TCTGTGGATAACCGTATTACCGCCTTTGAGTGAGCTGATACCGCTCGCCGCAGCCGAACGACCGAGCGCA
GCGAGTCAGTGAGCGAGGAAGCGGAAGAGCGCCCAATACGCAAACCGCCTCTCCCCGCGCGTTGGCCGAT
TCATTAATGCAGCTGGCACGACAGGTTTCCCGACTGGAAAGCGGGCAGTGAGCGCAACGCAATTAATGTG
AGTTAGCTCACTCATTAGGCACCCCAGGCTTTACACTTTATGCTTCCGGCTCGTATGTTGTGTGGAATTG
TGAGCGGATAACAATTTCACACAGGAAACAGCTATGACCATGATTACGCCAAGCGCGCAATTAACCCTCA
CTAAAGGGAACAAAAGCTGGAGCTGCAAGC
