>Addgene plasmid #83966 | pLenti-L3US2-RFP-HDAC3 | addgene partial sequence | sequence record 164447 | hGata4-rev 5'-ATTGTGGATGAATACTGCC-3'
GTAGCGCTTCTAGAAAATAATGATTTTATTTTGACTGATAGTGACCTGTTCGTTGCAACAAATTGATAAG
CAATGCTTTTTTATAATGCCAACTTTGTATAATAAAGTTGTCTAGAGGTCTGGAAGCAGTATGTGGGGTA
CCAAAAAAAAGCACCGACTCGGTGCCACTTTTTCAAGTTGATAACGGACTAGCCTTATTTTAACTTGCTA
TTTCTAGCTCTAAAACATCGCCTGGCATTGACCCGGTGTTTCGTCCTTTCCACAAGATATATAAAGCCAA
GAAATCGAAATACTTTCAAGTTACGGTAAGCATATGATAGTCCATTTTAAAACATAATTTTAAAACTGCA
AACTACCCAAGAAATTATTACTTTCTACGTCACGTATTTTGTACTAATATCTTTGTGTTTACAGTCAAAT
TAATTCCAATTATCTCTCTAACAGCCTTGTATCGTATATGCAAATATGAAGGAATCATGGGAAATAGGCC
CTCCCTAGTCCTTATCTTGCTCGTTGGTCAAAAAAGCACCGACTCGGTGCCACTTTTTCAAGTTGATAAC
GGACTAGCCTTATTTTAACTTGCTATTTCTAGCTCTAAAACGTGTAACGCGAGCAGAACGGTGTTTCGTC
CTTTCCACAAGATATA
