>Addgene plasmid #83966 | pLenti-L3US2-RFP-HDAC3 | addgene partial sequence | sequence record 164448 | hEF1aprom-F 5'-AACTGGGAAAGTGATGTCGTG-3'
GAGGGTGGGGGAGAACCGTATATAAGTGCAGTAGTCGCCGTGAACGTTCTTTTTCGCAACGGGTTTGCCG
CCAGAACACAGGTGTCGTGACGCGGGATCCGCCACCATGGTGTCTAAGGGCGAAGAGCTGATTAAGGAGA
ACATGCACATGAAGCTGTACATGGAGGGCACCGTGAACAACCACCACTTCAAGTGCACATCCGAGGGCGA
AGGCAAGCCCTACGAGGGCACCCAGACCATGAGAATCAAGGTGGTCGAGGGCGGCCCTCTCCCCTTCGCC
TTCGACATCCTGGCTACCAGCTTCATGTACGGCAGCAGAACCTTCATCAACCACACCCAGGGCATCCCCG
ATTTCTTTAAGCAGTCCTTCCCTGAGGGCTTCACATGGGAGAGAGTCACCACATACGAAGACGGGGGCGT
GCTGACCGCTACCCAGGACACCAGCCTCCAGGACGGCTGCCTCATCTACAACGTCAAGATCAGAGGGGTG
AACTTCCCATCCAACGGCCCTGTGATGCAGAAGAAAACACTCGGCTGGGAGGCCAACACCGAGATGCTGT
ACCCCGCTGACGGCGGCCTGGAAGGCAGAACCGACATGGCCCTGAAGCTCGTGGGCGGGGGCCACCTGAT
CTGCAACTTCAAGACCACATACAGATCCAAGAAACCCGCTAAGAACCTCAAGATGCCCGGCGTCTACTAT
GTGGACCACAGACTGGAAAGAATCAAGGAGGCCGACAAAGAGACCTACGTCGAGCAGCACGAGGTGGCTG
TGGCCAGATACTGCGACCTCCCTAGCAAACTGGGGCACAAACTTAATGGCATGGACGAGCTGTACAAGGC
TAGCGGCAGCGGCGCCACCAACTTCAGCCTGCTGAAGCAGGCCGGCGACGTGGAGGAGAACCCCGGCCCC
ATGACCGAGTACAAGCCCACG
